Addgene plasmid #45027: CAG-NeuroD6iresGFP
Depositing lab: Connie Cepko. Depositing organization: Harvard Medical School. Publication: NeuroD factors regulate cell fate and neurite stratification in the developing retina. Cherry TJ, Wang S, Bormuth I, Schwab M, Olson J, Cepko CL. J Neurosci. 2011 May 18;31(20):7365-79. doi: 10.1523/JNEUROSCI.2555-10.2011. PubMed 21593321.
Backbone
  Vector backbone: pCAGIG
  Backbone manufacturer: Matsuda & Cepko
  Backbone size w/o insert (bp): 6135
  Total vector size (bp): 7142
  Vector type: Mammalian Expression
Growth in bacteria
  Bacterial resistance: Ampicillin, 100 μg/mL
  Growth temperature: 37°C
  Growth strain: DH5alpha
  Copy number: High Copy
Gene/Insert
  Gene/Insert name: NeuroD6
  Species: M. musculus (mouse)
  Insert size (bp): 1014
  Entrez Gene: Neurod6 (a.k.a. Atoh2, Math-2, Math2, Nex, Nex1m, bHLHa2)
  Promoter: CAG
  Cloning method: Restriction Enzyme; 5′ cloning site EcoRI (not destroyed); 3′ cloning site NotI (not destroyed)
  Sequencing primers: 5′ pCAG-F; 3′ IRES-R
Terms and licenses: Academic/Nonprofit Terms; Industry Terms: Not Available to Industry
How to cite: CAG-NeuroD6iresGFP was a gift from Connie Cepko (Addgene plasmid # 45027 ; http://n2t.net/addgene:45027 ; RRID:Addgene_45027)
