[The description below was written by a language model from this plasmid's Addgene catalogue record and pLannotate feature annotations shown in this document.]
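Description:
CAG-NeuroD6iresGFP is a mammalian expression plasmid of about 7.1 kb built on the pCAGIG backbone. It co-expresses the mouse bHLH transcription factor NeuroD6 (also known as Math2, Nex or Atoh2) together with a green fluorescent reporter. It is maintained in E. coli as a high-copy plasmid through a ColE1/pUC-type origin and is selected with ampicillin via the β-lactamase gene and its native promoter. The backbone also carries an SV40 origin of replication with an adjacent SV40 polyadenylation signal, which can support episomal replication in cells that supply large T antigen. Remnants of lac regulatory sequences are present as cloning-vector leftovers with no role in the expression cassette.

The payload is a single bicistronic transcription unit driven by the composite CAG promoter, made up of the CMV immediate-early enhancer, the chicken β-actin promoter and a chimeric β-actin/β-globin intron, which gives strong, broadly active expression. The roughly 1 kb Neurod6 coding sequence was inserted between EcoRI and NotI sites, both retained, upstream of an EMCV internal ribosome entry site followed by EGFP. The transcript ends at a rabbit β-globin polyadenylation signal. Because the IRES allows cap-independent translation of EGFP from the same mRNA, fluorescence marks the cells that express untagged NeuroD6 without fusing the two proteins. NeuroD6 activates E-box-dependent transcription, and the associated publication concerns NeuroD factors in cell fate and neurite stratification in the developing retina. This is consistent with use of the plasmid for misexpressing NeuroD6 in retinal cells and following the labelled cells, although the record does not state the delivery method.
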