Features (pLannotate 1.2.2; 19 found; start..end, strand, type, name):
      4..383     +  enhancer       CMV enhancer: human cytomegalovirus immediate early enhancer
    386..661     +  promoter       chicken β-actin promoter: No description available
    662..1670    +  intron         chimeric intron: chimera between introns from chicken β-actin and rabbit β-globin
   1725..2735    +  CDS            Neurod6: NDF6_MOUSE - Also known as Ath2, Atoh2, Nex1. Experimental evidence at transcript level: Swiss-Prot protein existence level 2. Activates E box-dependent transcription in collaboration with TCF3/E47. May be a trans-acting factor involved in the development and maintenance of the mammalian nervous system. Transactivates the promoter of its own gene. From Mus musculus (Mouse).
   2885..3347    +  misc_feature   IRES: internal ribosome entry site (IRES) of the encephalomyocarditis virus (EMCV)
   3361..4080    +  CDS            EGFP: the original enhanced GFP (Yang et al., 1996) mammalian codon-optimized
   4109..4131    +  misc_feature   MCS (fragment): pUC18/19 multiple cloning site
   4231..4286    +  polyA_signal   β-globin poly(A) signal: rabbit β-globin polyadenylation signal (Gil and Proudfoot, 1987)
   4669..4685    -  protein_bind   lac operator: The lac repressor binds to the lac operator to inhibit transcription in E. coli. This inhibition can be relieved by adding lactose or isopropyl-β-D-thiogalactopyranoside (IPTG). lac repressor encoded by lacI
   4693..4723    -  promoter       lac promoter: promoter for the E. coli lac operon
   4738..4759    -  protein_bind   CAP binding site: CAP binding activates transcription in the presence of cAMP. E. coli catabolite activator protein
   4772..4811    -  CDS            lacI (fragment): lac repressor; lacI; The lac repressor binds to the lac operator to inhibit transcription in E. coli. This inhibition can be relieved by adding lactose or isopropyl-β-D-thiogalactopyranoside (IPTG).
   4818..4840    +  promoter       SV40 promoter (fragment): SV40 enhancer and early promoter
   4864..4999    +  rep_origin     SV40 ori: SV40 origin of replication
   5019..5153    +  polyA_signal   SV40 poly(A) signal: SV40 polyadenylation signal
   5155..5209    -  CDS            lacI (fragment): lac repressor; lacI; The lac repressor binds to the lac operator to inhibit transcription in E. coli. This inhibition can be relieved by adding lactose or isopropyl-β-D-thiogalactopyranoside (IPTG).
   5392..5980    -  rep_origin     ori: high-copy-number ColE1/pMB1/pBR322/pUC origin of replication
   6151..7011    -  CDS            AmpR: β-lactamase; bla; confers resistance to ampicillin, carbenicillin, and related antibiotics
   7012..7116    -  promoter       AmpR promoter: bla
>Addgene plasmid #45027 | CAG-NeuroD6iresGFP | depositor full sequence | sequence record 62344 | CAG-NeuroD6iresGFP sequence 7142 bps
GTCGACATTGATTATTGACTAGTTATTAATAGTAATCAATTACGGGGTCATTAGTTCATAGCCCATATAT
GGAGTTCCGCGTTACATAACTTACGGTAAATGGCCCGCCTGGCTGACCGCCCAACGACCCCCGCCCATTG
ACGTCAATAATGACGTATGTTCCCATAGTAACGCCAATAGGGACTTTCCATTGACGTCAATGGGTGGACT
ATTTACGGTAAACTGCCCACTTGGCAGTACATCAAGTGTATCATATGCCAAGTACGCCCCCTATTGACGT
CAATGACGGTAAATGGCCCGCCTGGCATTATGCCCAGTACATGACCTTATGGGACTTTCCTACTTGGCAG
TACATCTACGTATTAGTCATCGCTATTACCATGGGTCGAGGTGAGCCCCACGTTCTGCTTCACTCTCCCC
ATCTCCCCCCCCTCCCCACCCCCAATTTTGTATTTATTTATTTTTTAATTATTTTGTGCAGCGATGGGGG
CGGGGGGGGGGGGGGCGCGCGCCAGGCGGGGCGGGGCGGGGCGAGGGGCGGGGCGGGGCGAGGCGGAGAG
GTGCGGCGGCAGCCAATCAGAGCGGCGCGCTCCGAAAGTTTCCTTTTATGGCGAGGCGGCGGCGGCGGCG
GCCCTATAAAAAGCGAAGCGCGCGGCGGGCGGGAGTCGCTGCGTTGCCTTCGCCCCGTGCCCCGCTCCGC
GCCGCCTCGCGCCGCCCGCCCCGGCTCTGACTGACCGCGTTACTCCCACAGGTGAGCGGGCGGGACGGCC
CTTCTCCTCCGGGCTGTAATTAGCGCTTGGTTTAATGACGGCTCGTTTCTTTTCTGTGGCTGCGTGAAAG
CCTTAAAGGGCTCCGGGAGGGCCCTTTGTGCGGGGGGGAGCGGCTCGGGGGGTGCGTGCGTGTGTGTGTG
CGTGGGGAGCGCCGCGTGCGGCCCGCGCTGCCCGGCGGCTGTGAGCGCTGCGGGCGCGGCGCGGGGCTTT
GTGCGCTCCGCGTGTGCGCGAGGGGAGCGCGGCCGGGGGCGGTGCCCCGCGGTGCGGGGGGGCTGCGAGG
GGAACAAAGGCTGCGTGCGGGGTGTGTGCGTGGGGGGGTGAGCAGGGGGTGTGGGCGCGGCGGTCGGGCT
GTAACCCCCCCCTGCACCCCCCTCCCCGAGTTGCTGAGCACGGCCCGGCTTCGGGTGCGGGGCTCCGTGC
GGGGCGTGGCGCGGGGCTCGCCGTGCCGGGCGGGGGGTGGCGGCAGGTGGGGGTGCCGGGCGGGGCGGGG
CCGCCTCGGGCCGGGGAGGGCTCGGGGGAGGGGCGCGGCGGCCCCGGAGCGCCGGCGGCTGTCGAGGCGC
GGCGAGCCGCAGCCATTGCCTTTTATGGTAATCGTGCGAGAGGGCGCAGGGACTTCCTTTGTCCCAAATC
TGGCGGAGCCGAAATCTGGGAGGCGCCGCCGCACCCCCTCTAGCGGGCGCGGGCGAAGCGGTGCGGCGCC
GGCAGGAAGGAAATGGGCGGGGAGGGCCTTCGTGCGTCGCCGCGCCGCCGTCCCCTTCTCCATCTCCAGC
CTCGGGGCTGCCGCAGGGGGACGGCTGCCTTCGGGGGGGACGGGGCAGGGCGGGGTTCGGCTTCTGGCGT
GTGACCGGCGGCTCTAGAGCCTCTGCTAACCATGTTCATGCCTTCTTCTTTTTCCTACAGCTCCTGGGCA
ACGTGCTGGTTGTTGTGCTGTCTCATCATTTTGGCAAAGAATTCATGTTAACACTACCGTTTGACGAGTC
TGTCGTAATGCCCGAATCCCAGATGTGCAGAAAGTTTGCTAGACAATGTGAGGACCAGAAACAAATTAAG
AAACCAGAGAGCTTTCCAAAACAAGTTGTCCTTCGAGGAAAGAGCATTAAAAGGGCCCCTGGAGAAGAAA
CCGAGAAAGAAGAGGAGGAAGAAGACAGAGAGGAAGAAGATGAGAATGGCTTGTCCAGAAGGAGGGGGCT
CAGGAAAAAAAAGACCACCAAACTACGACTGGAAAGGGTCAAGTTCAGGAGACAGGAAGCTAATGCGCGC
GAGAGGAACCGGATGCACGGCCTCAATGATGCTCTGGACAATTTGCGAAAAGTGGTCCCCTGTTACTCTA
AAACCCAAAAACTGTCCAAAATAGAAACTTTACGACTGGCCAAAAATTACATCTGGGCACTTTCTGAAAT
TCTGAGGATTGGCAAGAGACCGGATCTGCTCACGTTCGTCCAAAACTTATGCAAAGGTCTTTCCCAGCCA
ACTACAAACTTGGTGGCAGGCTGCTTACAGCTCAACGCCAGAAGTTTCCTGATGGGTCAGGGTGGGGAGG
CTGCCCACCACACAAGGTCACCCTACTCCACATTCTACCCACCCTACCACAGCCCTGAGCTGGCCACTCC
CCCAGGGCATGGGACTCTTGATAATTCCAAGTCCATGAAACCCTACAATTACTGCAGTGCATATGAATCC
TTCTATGAAAGTACCTCCCCTGAGTGTGCCAGCCCTCAGTTTGAAGGTCCCTTAAGTCCTCCCCCAATTA
ACTATAATGGGATATTTTCCCTGAAGCAAGAAGAAACCTTGGACTATGGCAAAAATTACAATTATGGCAT
GCATTACTGTGCAGTGCCACCCAGGGGTCCCCTTGGGCAGGGTGCCATGTTCAGGTTGCCCACCGACAGC
CACTTCCCTTACGACTTACATCTGCGCAGCCAATCTCTCACTATGCAAGATGAATTAAATGCAGTTTTTC
ATAATTAATGAGGGCGGCCGCTACGTAAATTCCGCCCCCCCCCCCCCTCTCCCTCCCCCCCCCCTAACGT
TACTGGCCGAAGCCGCTTGGAATAAGGCCGGTGTGCGTTTGTCTATATGTTATTTTCCACCATATTGCCG
TCTTTTGGCAATGTGAGGGCCCGGAAACCTGGCCCTGTCTTCTTGACGAGCATTCCTAGGGGTCTTTCCC
CTCTCGCCAAAGGAATGCAAGGTCTGTTGAATGTCGTGAAGGAAGCAGTTCCTCTGGAAGCTTCTTGAAG
ACAAACAACGTCTGTAGCGACCCTTTGCAGGCAGCGGAACCCCCCACCTGGCGACAGGTGCCTCTGCGGC
CAAAAGCCACGTGTATAAGATACACCTGCAAAGGCGGCACAACCCCAGTGCCACGTTGTGAGTTGGATAG
TTGTGGAAAGAGTCAAATGGCTCTCCTCAAGCGTATTCAACAAGGGGCTGAAGGATGCCCAGAAGGTACC
CCATTGTATGGGATCTGATCTGGGGCCTCGGTGCACATGCTTTACATGTGTTTAGTCGAGGTTAAAAAAA
CGTCTAGGCCCCCCGAACCACGGGGACGTGGTTTTCCTTTGAAAAACACGATGATAATATGGCCACAACC
ATGGTGAGCAAGGGCGAGGAGCTGTTCACCGGGGTGGTGCCCATCCTGGTCGAGCTGGACGGCGACGTAA
ACGGCCACAAGTTCAGCGTGTCCGGCGAGGGCGAGGGCGATGCCACCTACGGCAAGCTGACCCTGAAGTT
CATCTGCACCACCGGCAAGCTGCCCGTGCCCTGGCCCACCCTCGTGACCACCCTGACCTACGGCGTGCAG
TGCTTCAGCCGCTACCCCGACCACATGAAGCAGCACGACTTCTTCAAGTCCGCCATGCCCGAAGGCTACG
TCCAGGAGCGCACCATCTTCTTCAAGGACGACGGCAACTACAAGACCCGCGCCGAGGTGAAGTTCGAGGG
CGACACCCTGGTGAACCGCATCGAGCTGAAGGGCATCGACTTCAAGGAGGACGGCAACATCCTGGGGCAC
AAGCTGGAGTACAACTACAACAGCCACAACGTCTATATCATGGCCGACAAGCAGAAGAACGGCATCAAGG
TGAACTTCAAGATCCGCCACAACATCGAGGACGGCAGCGTGCAGCTCGCCGACCACTACCAGCAGAACAC
CCCCATCGGCGACGGCCCCGTGCTGCTGCCCGACAACCACTACCTGAGCACCCAGTCCGCCCTGAGCAAA
GACCCCAACGAGAAGCGCGATCACATGGTCCTGCTGGAGTTCGTGACCGCCGCCGGGATCACTCTCGGCA
TGGACGAGCTGTACAAGTAAAGCGGCCGGCCGCCAGCACAGTGGTCGATCGACCTGCAGGCATGCAAGCT
TCAGCCAATGCCCTGGCTCACAAATACCACTGAGATCTTTTTCCCTCTGCCAAAAATTATGGGGACATCA
TGAAGCCCCTTGAGCATCTGACTTCTGGCTAATAAAGGAAATTTATTTTCATTGCAATAGTGTGTTGGAA
TTTTTTGTGTCTCTCACTCGGAAGGACATATGGGAGGGCAAATCATTTAAAACATCAGAATGAGTATTTG
GTTTAGAGTTTGGCAACATATGCCATATGCTGGCTGCCATGAACAAAGGTGGCTATAAAGAGGTCATCAG
TATATGAAACAGCCCCCTGCTGTCCATTCCTTATTCCATAGAAAAGCCTTGACTTGAGGTTAGATTTTTT
TTATATTTTGTTTTGTGTTATTTTTTTCTTTAACATCCCTAAAATTTTCCTTACATGTTTTACTAGCCAG
ATTTTTCCTCCTCTCCTGACTACTCCCAGTCATAGCTGTCCCTCTTCTCTTATGAAGATCCCTCGACCTG
CAGCCCAAGCTTGGCGTAATCATGGTCATAGCTGTTTCCTGTGTGAAATTGTTATCCGCTCACAATTCCA
CACAACATACGAGCCGGAAGCATAAAGTGTAAAGCCTGGGGTGCCTAATGAGTGAGCTAACTCACATTAA
TTGCGTTGCGCTCACTGCCCGCTTTCCAGTCGGGAAACCTGTCGTGCCAGCGGATCCGCATCTCAATTAG
TCAGCAACCATAGTCCCGCCCCTAACTCCGCCCATCCCGCCCCTAACTCCGCCCAGTTCCGCCCATTCTC
CGCCCCATGGCTGACTAATTTTTTTTATTTATGCAGAGGCCGAGGCCGCCTCGGCCTCTGAGCTATTCCA
GAAGTAGTGAGGAGGCTTTTTTGGAGGCCTAGGCTTTTGCAAAAAGCTAACTTGTTTATTGCAGCTTATA
ATGGTTACAAATAAAGCAATAGCATCACAAATTTCACAAATAAAGCATTTTTTTCACTGCATTCTAGTTG
TGGTTTGTCCAAACTCATCAATGTATCTTATCATGTCTGGATCCGCTGCATTAATGAATCGGCCAACGCG
CGGGGAGAGGCGGTTTGCGTATTGGGCGCTCTTCCGCTTCCTCGCTCACTGACTCGCTGCGCTCGGTCGT
TCGGCTGCGGCGAGCGGTATCAGCTCACTCAAAGGCGGTAATACGGTTATCCACAGAATCAGGGGATAAC
GCAGGAAAGAACATGTGAGCAAAAGGCCAGCAAAAGGCCAGGAACCGTAAAAAGGCCGCGTTGCTGGCGT
TTTTCCATAGGCTCCGCCCCCCTGACGAGCATCACAAAAATCGACGCTCAAGTCAGAGGTGGCGAAACCC
GACAGGACTATAAAGATACCAGGCGTTTCCCCCTGGAAGCTCCCTCGTGCGCTCTCCTGTTCCGACCCTG
CCGCTTACCGGATACCTGTCCGCCTTTCTCCCTTCGGGAAGCGTGGCGCTTTCTCAATGCTCACGCTGTA
GGTATCTCAGTTCGGTGTAGGTCGTTCGCTCCAAGCTGGGCTGTGTGCACGAACCCCCCGTTCAGCCCGA
CCGCTGCGCCTTATCCGGTAACTATCGTCTTGAGTCCAACCCGGTAAGACACGACTTATCGCCACTGGCA
GCAGCCACTGGTAACAGGATTAGCAGAGCGAGGTATGTAGGCGGTGCTACAGAGTTCTTGAAGTGGTGGC
CTAACTACGGCTACACTAGAAGGACAGTATTTGGTATCTGCGCTCTGCTGAAGCCAGTTACCTTCGGAAA
AAGAGTTGGTAGCTCTTGATCCGGCAAACAAACCACCGCTGGTAGCGGTGGTTTTTTTGTTTGCAAGCAG
CAGATTACGCGCAGAAAAAAAGGATCTCAAGAAGATCCTTTGATCTTTTCTACGGGGTCTGACGCTCAGT
GGAACGAAAACTCACGTTAAGGGATTTTGGTCATGAGATTATCAAAAAGGATCTTCACCTAGATCCTTTT
AAATTAAAAATGAAGTTTTAAATCAATCTAAAGTATATATGAGTAAACTTGGTCTGACAGTTACCAATGC
TTAATCAGTGAGGCACCTATCTCAGCGATCTGTCTATTTCGTTCATCCATAGTTGCCTGACTCCCCGTCG
TGTAGATAACTACGATACGGGAGGGCTTACCATCTGGCCCCAGTGCTGCAATGATACCGCGAGACCCACG
CTCACCGGCTCCAGATTTATCAGCAATAAACCAGCCAGCCGGAAGGGCCGAGCGCAGAAGTGGTCCTGCA
ACTTTATCCGCCTCCATCCAGTCTATTAATTGTTGCCGGGAAGCTAGAGTAAGTAGTTCGCCAGTTAATA
GTTTGCGCAACGTTGTTGCCATTGCTACAGGCATCGTGGTGTCACGCTCGTCGTTTGGTATGGCTTCATT
CAGCTCCGGTTCCCAACGATCAAGGCGAGTTACATGATCCCCCATGTTGTGCAAAAAAGCGGTTAGCTCC
TTCGGTCCTCCGATCGTTGTCAGAAGTAAGTTGGCCGCAGTGTTATCACTCATGGTTATGGCAGCACTGC
ATAATTCTCTTACTGTCATGCCATCCGTAAGATGCTTTTCTGTGACTGGTGAGTACTCAACCAAGTCATT
CTGAGAATAGTGTATGCGGCGACCGAGTTGCTCTTGCCCGGCGTCAATACGGGATAATACCGCGCCACAT
AGCAGAACTTTAAAAGTGCTCATCATTGGAAAACGTTCTTCGGGGCGAAAACTCTCAAGGATCTTACCGC
TGTTGAGATCCAGTTCGATGTAACCCACTCGTGCACCCAACTGATCTTCAGCATCTTTTACTTTCACCAG
CGTTTCTGGGTGAGCAAAAACAGGAAGGCAAAATGCCGCAAAAAAGGGAATAAGGGCGACACGGAAATGT
TGAATACTCATACTCTTCCTTTTTCAATATTATTGAAGCATTTATCAGGGTTATTGTCTCATGAGCGGAT
ACATATTTGAATGTATTTAGAAAAATAAACAAATAGGGGTTCCGCGCACATTTCCCCGAAAAGTGCCACC
TG
