>Addgene plasmid #45027 | CAG-NeuroD6iresGFP | addgene partial sequence | sequence record 64141 | EGFP-N 5'-CGTCGCCGTCCAGCTCGACCAG-3'
CTCGCCCTTGCTCACCATGGTTGTGGCCATATTATCATCGTGTTTTTCAAAGGAAAACCACGTCCCCGTG
GTTCGGGGGGCCTAGACGTTTTTTTAACCTCGACTAAACACATGTAAAGCATGTGCACCGAGGCCCCAGA
TCAGATCCCATACAATGGGGTACCTTCTGGGCATCCTTCAGCCCCTTGTTGAATACGCTTGAGGAGAGCC
ATTTGACTCTTTCCACAACTATCCAACTCACAACGTGGCACTGGGGTTGTGCCGCCTTTGCAGGTGTATC
TTATACACGTGGCTTTTGGCCGCAGAGGCACCTGTCGCCAGGTGGGGGGTTCCGCTGCCTGCAAAGGGTC
GCTACAGACGTTGTTTGTCTTCAAGAAGCTTCCAGAGGAACTGCTTCCTTCACGACATTCAACAGACCTT
GCATTCCTTTGGCGAGAGGGGAAAGACCCCTAGGAATGCTCGTCAAGAAGACAGGGCCAGGTTTCCGGGC
CCTCACATTGCCAAAAGACGGCAATATGGTGGAAAATAACATATAGACAAACGCACACCGGCCTTATTCC
AAGCGGCTTCGGCCAGTAACGTTAGGGGGGGGGGAGG
