>Addgene plasmid #45027 | CAG-NeuroD6iresGFP | addgene partial sequence | sequence record 64142 | pCAGIG-F 5'-GTCCCCTTCTCCATCTCCAG-3'
GCAGGGCGGGGTTCGGCTTCTGGCGTGTGACCGGCGGCTCTAGAGCCTCTGCTAACCATGTTCATGCCTT
CTTCTTTTTCCTACAGCTCCTGGGCAACGCTGCTGGTTATTGTGCTGTCTCATCATTTTGGCAAAGAATT
CTGAGCCGCCACCATGTTAACACTACCGTTTGACGAGTCTGTCGTAATGCCCGAATCCCAGATGTGCAGA
AAGTTTGCTAGACAATGTGAGGACCAGAAACAAATTAAGAAACCAGAGAGCTTTCCAAAACAAGTTGTCC
TTCGAGGAAAGAGCATTAAAAGGGCCCCTGGAGAAGAAACCGAGAAAGAAGAGGAGGAAGAAGACAGAGA
GGAAGAAGATGAGAATGGCTTGTCCAGAAGGAGGGGGCTCAGGAAAAAAAAGACCACCAAACTACGACTG
GAAAGGGTCAAGTTCAGGAGACAGGAAGCTAATGCGCGCGAGAGGAACCGGATGCACGGCCTCAATGATG
CTCTGGACAATTTGCGAAAAGTGGTCCCCTGTTACTCTAAAACCCAAAAACTGTCCAAAATAGAAACTTT
ACGACTGGCCAAAAATTACATCTGGGCACTTTCTGAAATTCTGAGGATTGGCAAGAGACCGGATCTGCTC
ACGTTCGTCCAAAACTTATGCAAAGGTCTTTCCCAGCCAACTACAAACTTGGTGGCAGGCTGCTTACAGC
TCAACGCCAGAAGTTTCCTGATGGGTCAGGGTGGGGAGGCTGCCCACCACACAAGGTCACCCTACTCCAC
ATTCTACCCACCCTACCACAGCC
