>Addgene plasmid #45027 | CAG-NeuroD6iresGFP | addgene partial sequence | sequence record 64144 | CAG_enh-R 5'-AACGCCAATAGGGACTTTCC-3'
TTATGGGGACTTTCCTACTTGGCAGTACATCTACGTATTAGTCATCGCTATTACCATGGTCGAGGTGAGC
CCCACGTTCTGCTTCACTCTCCCCATCTCCCCCCCCTCCCCACCCCCAATTTTGTATTTATTTATTTTTT
AATTATTTTGTGCAGCGATGGGGGCGGGGGGG
